Addgene plasmid #31441: pDOCKING-Neo
Depositing lab: Gerhart Ryffel. Depositing organization: Universitaetsklinikum Essen. Publication: Double conditional human embryonic kidney cell line based on FLP and PhiC31 mediated transgene integration. Waldner C, Rempel O, Schutte F, Yanik M, Solomentsew N, Ryffel GU. BMC Res Notes. 2011 Oct 18;4:420. 10.1186/1756-0500-4-420 PubMed 22008483.
Backbone
  Vector backbone: pCSGFP2
  Backbone size w/o insert (bp): 4000
  Vector type: Mammalian Expression, Cre/Lox ; phiC31/attP
  Selectable markers: Neomycin (select with G418)
Growth in bacteria
  Bacterial resistance: Ampicillin, 100 μg/mL
  Growth temperature: 37°C
  Growth strain: DH5alpha
  Copy number: High Copy
Gene/Insert
  Gene/Insert name: ECFP-neomycin
  Insert size (bp): 1600
  Tag / fusion protein: ECFP (N terminal on backbone)
  Cloning method: Gateway Cloning; 5′ cloning site HindIII (not destroyed); 3′ cloning site NotI (not destroyed)
  Sequencing primers: 5′ n/a
Terms and licenses: Academic/Nonprofit Terms; Industry Terms: Not Available to Industry
Depositor comments: Docking site for phiC31 mediated single copy integration. Additional loxP site.
How to cite: pDOCKING-Neo was a gift from Gerhart Ryffel (Addgene plasmid # 31441 ; http://n2t.net/addgene:31441 ; RRID:Addgene_31441)
