[The description below was written by a language model from this plasmid's Addgene catalogue record and pLannotate feature annotations shown in this document.]
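Description:
pDOCKING-Neo is a mammalian expression plasmid built on the pCSGFP2 backbone. It is designed to install a phiC31 integrase "docking site" in the genome of cultured cells. In E. coli it is maintained as a high-copy plasmid through a ColE1/pUC-type origin and selected with ampicillin (AmpR, β-lactamase). An f1 origin, T3 and T7 promoters, and remnants of lac/lacZα and pBluescript polylinker sequence also come from the backbone and have no evident role in the payload.

The functional cassette spans the numbering origin of the circular map. The simian cytomegalovirus IE94 enhancer/promoter is followed by a loxP site, then a phiC31 attP fragment. Next come an ECFP coding sequence and a neomycin phosphotransferase (neo) coding sequence placed almost directly after it, which the record describes as an N-terminal ECFP fusion to neomycin. A short fragment of the bleomycin resistance gene lies downstream of neo, probably carried over with it, and an SV40 polyadenylation signal ends the unit. Cells that have stably taken up the plasmid can therefore be selected with G418 and recognised by cyan fluorescence.

Because attP sits between the promoter and the ECFP-neo reading frame, phiC31 integrase can recombine an incoming attB-bearing plasmid at this position, giving single-copy integration at a defined locus, as the depositor notes. An insertion there would presumably separate the promoter from ECFP-neo, although the record does not state this. The additional loxP site offers a second handle for Cre-mediated recombination. The associated publication describes a human embryonic kidney cell line that combines FLP- and phiC31-mediated transgene integration, and this construct supplies the phiC31 target site. The record lists Gateway cloning as the method, but the table annotates no Gateway att sites, and HindIII and NotI are given as the insert's flanking sites.
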