Features (pLannotate 1.2.2; 20 found; start..end, strand, type, name):
      5..45      +  protein_bind   phage φC31 attP (fragment): attachment site of phage φC31 phage φC31 integrase
     52..765     +  CDS            ECFP: ECFP is a basic (constitutively fluorescent) cyan fluorescent protein published in 1996, derived from Aequorea victoria. It has low acid sensitivity.
    772..1563    +  CDS            neo: KKA2_KLEPN - Also known as kan, nptII. Experimental evidence at protein level: Swiss-Prot protein existence level 1. Resistance to kanamycin, neomycin, paromomycin, ribostamycin, butirosin and gentamicin B. From Klebsiella pneumoniae.
   1587..1745    +  CDS            ble (fragment): BLE_KLEPN - Experimental evidence at protein level: Swiss-Prot protein existence level 1. Binding protein with a strong affinity to the bleomycin family of antibiotics. Binds to CL990; an antimitotic-antibiotic compound. From Klebsiella pneumoniae.
   1740..1861    +  polyA_signal   SV40 poly(A) signal: SV40 polyadenylation signal
   1870..1893    -  misc_feature   MCS (fragment): pBluescript multiple cloning site
   1906..1924    -  promoter       T3 promoter: promoter for bacteriophage T3 RNA polymerase
   1969..1985    -  protein_bind   lac operator: The lac repressor binds to the lac operator to inhibit transcription in E. coli. This inhibition can be relieved by adding lactose or isopropyl-β-D-thiogalactopyranoside (IPTG). lac repressor encoded by lacI
   1993..2023    -  promoter       lac promoter: promoter for the E. coli lac operon
   2038..2059    -  protein_bind   CAP binding site: CAP binding activates transcription in the presence of cAMP. E. coli catabolite activator protein
   2072..2164    -  CDS            lacI (fragment): lac repressor; lacI; The lac repressor binds to the lac operator to inhibit transcription in E. coli. This inhibition can be relieved by adding lactose or isopropyl-β-D-thiogalactopyranoside (IPTG).
   2347..2935    -  rep_origin     ori: high-copy-number ColE1/pMB1/pBR322/pUC origin of replication
   3106..3966    -  CDS            AmpR: β-lactamase; bla; confers resistance to ampicillin, carbenicillin, and related antibiotics
   3967..4071    -  promoter       AmpR promoter: bla
   4124..4552    -  rep_origin     f1 ori (sequence partly withheld): f1 bacteriophage origin of replication; arrow indicates direction of (+) strand synthesis
   4557..4712    -  CDS            lacZα (fragment): LacZα fragment of β-galactosidase; lacZ fragment
   4720..4738    +  promoter       T7 promoter: promoter for bacteriophage T7 RNA polymerase
   4747..4773    -  misc_feature   MCS (fragment): pBluescript multiple cloning site
   4771..5755    +  promoter       CMV IE94 promoter: enhancer/promoter region of simian cytomegalovirus major immediate early transcription unit IE94
   5789..5822    +  protein_bind   loxP: Cre-mediated recombination occurs in the 8-bp core sequence (GCATACAT). Cre recombinase
>Addgene plasmid #31441 | pDOCKING-Neo | depositor full sequence | sequence record 14295 | Author sequence
ATGTCCCCAACTGGGGTAACCTTTGAGTTCTCTCAGTTGGGGGCGAGATCTGTGAGCAAGGGCGAGGAGC
TGTTCACCGGGGTGGTGCCCATCCTGGTCGAGCTGGACGGCGACGTAAACGGCCACAAGTTCAGCGTGTC
CGGCGAGGGCGAGGGCGATGCCACCTACGGCAAGCTGACCCTGAAGTTCATCTGCACCACCGGCAAGCTG
CCCGTGCCCTGGCCCACCCTCGTGACCACCCTGACCTGGGGCGTGCAGTGCTTCAGCCGCTACCCCGACC
ACATGAAGCAGCACGACTTCTTCAAGTCCGCCATGCCCGAAGGCTACGTCCAGGAGCGCACCATCTTCTT
CAAGGACGACGGCAACTACAAGACCCGCGCCGAGGTGAAGTTCGAGGGCGACACCCTGGTGAACCGCATC
GAGCTGAAGGGCATCGACTTCAAGGAGGACGGCAACATCCTGGGGCACAAGCTGGAGTACAACTACATCA
GCCACAACGTCTATATCACCGCCGACAAGCAGAAGAACGGCATCAAGGCCAACTTCAAGATCCGCCACAA
CATCGAGGACGGCAGCGTGCAGCTCGCCGACCACTACCAGCAGAACACCCCCATCGGCGACGGCCCCGTG
CTGCTGCCCGACAACCACTACCTGAGCACCCAGTCCGCCCTGAGCAAAGACCCCAACGAGAAGCGCGATC
ACATGGTCCTGCTGGAGTTCGTGACCGCCGCCGGGATCACTCTCGGCATGGACGAGCTGTACAAGGAATT
CATGATTGAACAAGATGGATTGCACGCAGGTTCTCCGGCCGCTTGGGTGGAGAGGCTATTCGGCTATGAC
TGGGCACAACAGACAATCGGCTGCTCTGATGCCGCCGTGTTCCGGCTGTCAGCGCAGGGGCGCCCGGTTC
TTTTTGTCAAGACCGACCTGTCCGGTGCCCTGAATGAACTGCAGGACGAGGCAGCGCGGCTATCGTGGCT
GGCCACGACGGGCGTTCCTTGCGCAGCTGTGCTCGACGTTGTCACTGAAGCGGGAAGGGACTGGCTGCTA
TTGGGCGAAGTGCCGGGGCAGGATCTCCTGTCATCTCACCTTGCTCCTGCCGAGAAAGTATCCATCATGG
CTGATGCAATGCGGCGGCTGCATACGCTTGATCCGGCTACCTGCCCATTCGACCACCAAGCGAAACATCG
CATCGAGCGAGCACGTACTCGGATGGAAGCCGGTCTTGTCGATCAGGATGATCTGGACGAAGAGCATCAG
GGGCTCGCGCCAGCCGAACTGTTCGCCAGGCTCAAGGCGCGCATGCCCGACGGCGAGGATCTCGTCGTGA
CCCATGGCGATGCCTGCTTGCCGAATATCATGGTGGAAAATGGCCGCTTTTCTGGATTCATCGACTGTGG
CCGGCTGGGTGTGGCGGACCGCTATCAGGACATAGCGTTGGCTACCCGTGATATTGCTGAAGAGCTTGGC
GGCGAATGGGCTGACCGCTTCCTCGTGCTTTACGGTATCGCCGCTCCCGATTCGCAGCGCATCGCCTTCT
ATCGCCTTCTTGACGAGTTCTTCTGAGCGGGACTCTGGGGTTCGAAATGACCGACCAAGCGACGCCCAAC
CTGCCATCACGAGATTTCGATTCCACCGCCGCCTTCTATGAAAGGTTGGGCTTCGGAATCGTTTTCCGGG
ACGCCGGCTGGATGATCCTCCAGCGCGGGGATCTCATGCTGGAGTTCTTCGCCCACCCCAACTTGTTTAT
TGCAGCTTATAATGGTTACAAATAAAGCAATAGCATCACAAATTTCACAAATAAAGCATTTTTTTCACTG
CATTCTAGTTGTGGTTTGTCCAAACTCATCAATGTATCTTATCATGTCTGCGGCCGCCACCGCGGTGGAG
CTCCAGCTTTTGTTCCCTTTAGTGAGGGTTAATTGCGCGCTTGGCGTAATCATGGTCATAGCTGTTTCCT
GTGTGAAATTGTTATCCGCTCACAATTCCACACAACATACGAGCCGGAAGCATAAAGTGTAAAGCCTGGG
GTGCCTAATGAGTGAGCTAACTCACATTAATTGCGTTGCGCTCACTGCCCGCTTTCCAGTCGGGAAACCT
GTCGTGCCAGCTGCATTAATGAATCGGCCAACGCGCGGGGAGAGGCGGTTTGCGTATTGGGCGCTCTTCC
GCTTCCTCGCTCACTGACTCGCTGCGCTCGGTCGTTCGGCTGCGGCGAGCGGTATCAGCTCACTCAAAGG
CGGTAATACGGTTATCCACAGAATCAGGGGATAACGCAGGAAAGAACATGTGAGCAAAAGGCCAGCAAAA
GGCCAGGAACCGTAAAAAGGCCGCGTTGCTGGCGTTTTTCCATAGGCTCCGCCCCCCTGACGAGCATCAC
AAAAATCGACGCTCAAGTCAGAGGTGGCGAAACCCGACAGGACTATAAAGATACCAGGCGTTTCCCCCTG
GAAGCTCCCTCGTGCGCTCTCCTGTTCCGACCCTGCCGCTTACCGGATACCTGTCCGCCTTTCTCCCTTC
GGGAAGCGTGGCGCTTTCTCATAGCTCACGCTGTAGGTATCTCAGTTCGGTGTAGGTCGTTCGCTCCAAG
CTGGGCTGTGTGCACGAACCCCCCGTTCAGCCCGACCGCTGCGCCTTATCCGGTAACTATCGTCTTGAGT
CCAACCCGGTAAGACACGACTTATCGCCACTGGCAGCAGCCACTGGTAACAGGATTAGCAGAGCGAGGTA
TGTAGGCGGTGCTACAGAGTTCTTGAAGTGGTGGCCTAACTACGGCTACACTAGAAGGACAGTATTTGGT
ATCTGCGCTCTGCTGAAGCCAGTTACCTTCGGAAAAAGAGTTGGTAGCTCTTGATCCGGCAAACAAACCA
CCGCTGGTAGCGGTGGTTTTTTTGTTTGCAAGCAGCAGATTACGCGCAGAAAAAAAGGATCTCAAGAAGA
TCCTTTGATCTTTTCTACGGGGTCTGACGCTCAGTGGAACGAAAACTCACGTTAAGGGATTTTGGTCATG
AGATTATCAAAAAGGATCTTCACCTAGATCCTTTTAAATTAAAAATGAAGTTTTAAATCAATCTAAAGTA
TATATGAGTAAACTTGGTCTGACAGTTACCAATGCTTAATCAGTGAGGCACCTATCTCAGCGATCTGTCT
ATTTCGTTCATCCATAGTTGCCTGACTCCCCGTCGTGTAGATAACTACGATACGGGAGGGCTTACCATCT
GGCCCCAGTGCTGCAATGATACCGCGAGACCCACGCTCACCGGCTCCAGATTTATCAGCAATAAACCAGC
CAGCCGGAAGGGCCGAGCGCAGAAGTGGTCCTGCAACTTTATCCGCCTCCATCCAGTCTATTAATTGTTG
CCGGGAAGCTAGAGTAAGTAGTTCGCCAGTTAATAGTTTGCGCAACGTTGTTGCCATTGCTACAGGCATC
GTGGTGTCACGCTCGTCGTTTGGTATGGCTTCATTCAGCTCCGGTTCCCAACGATCAAGGCGAGTTACAT
GATCCCCCATGTTGTGCAAAAAAGCGGTTAGCTCCTTCGGTCCTCCGATCGTTGTCAGAAGTAAGTTGGC
CGCAGTGTTATCACTCATGGTTATGGCAGCACTGCATAATTCTCTTACTGTCATGCCATCCGTAAGATGC
TTTTCTGTGACTGGTGAGTACTCAACCAAGTCATTCTGAGAATAGTGTATGCGGCGACCGAGTTGCTCTT
GCCCGGCGTCAATACGGGATAATACCGCGCCACATAGCAGAACTTTAAAAGTGCTCATCATTGGAAAACG
TTCTTCGGGGCGAAAACTCTCAAGGATCTTACCGCTGTTGAGATCCAGTTCGATGTAACCCACTCGTGCA
CCCAACTGATCTTCAGCATCTTTTACTTTCACCAGCGTTTCTGGGTGAGCAAAAACAGGAAGGCAAAATG
CCGCAAAAAAGGGAATAAGGGCGACACGGAAATGTTGAATACTCATACTCTTCCTTTTTCAATATTATTG
AAGCATTTATCAGGGTTATTGTCTCATGAGCGGATACATATTTGAATGTATTTAGAAAAATAAACAAATA
GGGGTTCCGCGCACATTTCCCCGAAAAGTGCCACCTAAATTGTAAGCGTTAATATTTTGTTAAAATTCGC
GTTAAATTTTTGTTAAATCAGCTCATTTTTTAACCAATAGGCCGAAATCGGCAAAATCCCTTATAAATCA
AAAGAATAGACCGAGATAGGGT
[37 nt withheld, positions 4223-4259]
AAAGAACGTGGACTCCAACGTCAAAGG
[49 nt withheld, positions 4287-4335]
T
[91 nt withheld, positions 4337-4427]
G
[124 nt withheld, positions 4429-4552]
CCCATTCGCCATTCAGGCTGCGCAACTGTTGGGAAGGGCGATCGGTGCGGGCCTCTTCGCTATTACGCCA
GCTGGCGAAAGGGGGATGTGCTGCAAGGCGATTAAGTTGGGTAACGCCAGGGTTTTCCCAGTCACGACGT
TGTAAAACGACGGCCAGTGAGCGCGCGTAATACGACTCACTATAGGGCGAATTGGGTACCGGGCCCCCCC
TCGAGGTCGACCATAGCCAATTCAATATGGCGTATATGGACTCATGCCAATTCAATATGGTGGATCTGGA
CCTGTGCCAATTCAATATGGCGTATATGGACTCGTGCCAATTCAATATGGTGGATCTGGACCCCAGCCAA
TTCAATATGGCGGACTTGGCACCATGCCAATTCAATATGGCGGACTTGGCACTGTGCCAACTGGGGAGGG
GTCTACTTGGCACGGTGCCAAGTTTGAGGAGGGGTCTTGGCCCTGTGCCAAGTCCGCCATATTGAATTGG
CATGGTGCCAATAATGGCGGCCATATTGGCTATATGCCAGGATCAATATATAGGCAATATCCAATATGGC
CCTATGCCAATATGGCTATTGGCCAGGTTCAATACTATGTATTGGCCCTATGCCATATAGTATTCCATAT
ATGGGTTTTCCTATTGACGTAGATAGCCCCTCCCAATGGGCGGTCCCATATACCATATATGGGGCTTCCT
AATACCGCCCATAGCCACTCCCCCATTGACGTCAATGGTCTCTATATATGGTCTTTCCTATTGACGTCAT
ATGGGCGGTCCTATTGACGTATATGGCGCCTCCCCCATTGACGTCAATTACGGTAAATGGCCCGCCTGGC
TCAATGCCCATTGACGTCAATAGGACCACCCACCATTGACGTCAATGGGATGGCTCATTGCCCATTCATA
TCCGTTCTCACGCCCCCTATTGACGTCAATGACGGTAAATGGCCCACTTGGCAGTACATCAATATCTATT
AATAGTAACTTGGCAAGTACATTACTATTGGAAGTACGCCAGGGTACATTGGCAGTACTCCCATTGACGT
CAATGGCGGTAAATGGCCCGCGATGGCTGCCAAGTACATCCCCATTGACGTCAATGGGGAGGGGCAATGA
CGCAAATGGGCGTTCCATTGACGTAAATGGGCGGTAGGCGTGCCTAATGGGAGGTCTATATAAGCAATGC
TCGTTTAGGGAACCGCCATTCTGCCTGGGGACGTCGGAGCAAGCTTATAACTTCGTATAGCATACATTAT
ACGAAGTTATAGGATC
