>Addgene plasmid #31441 | pDOCKING-Neo | addgene partial sequence | sequence record 37051 | EGFP-C 5'-CATGGTCCTGCTGGAGTTCGTG-3'
NNNNNNTNNANACTGTACAAGGAATTCATGATTGAACAAGATGGATTGCACGCAGGTTCTCCGGCCGCTT
GGGTGGAGAGGCTATTCGGCTATGACTGGGCACAACAGACAATCGGCTGCTCTGATGCCGCCGTGTTCCG
GCTGTCAGCGCAGGGGCGCCCGGTTCTTTTTGTCAAGACCGACCTGTCCGGTGCCCTGAATGAACTGCAG
GACGAGGCAGCGCGGCTATCGTGGCTGGCCACGACGGGCGTTCCTTGCGCAGCTGTGCTCGACGTTGTCA
CTGAAGCGGGAAGGGACTGGCTGCTATTGGGCGAAGTGCCGGGGCAGGATCTCCTGTCATCTCACCTTGC
TCCTGCCGAGAAAGTATCCATCATGGCTGATGCAATGCGGCGGCTGCATACGCTTGATCCGGCTACCTGC
CCATTCGACCACCAAGCGAAACATCGCATCGAGCGAGCACGTACTCGGATGGAAGCCGGTCTTGTCGATC
AGGATGATCTGGACGAAGAGCATCAGGGGCTCGCGCCAGCCGAACTGTTCGCCAGGCTCAAGGCGCGCAT
GCCCGACGGCGAGGATCTCGTCGTGACCCATGGCGATGCCTGCTTGCCGAATATCATGGTGGAAAATGGC
CGCTTTTCTGGATTCATCGACTGTGGCCGGCTGGGTGTGGCGGACCGCTATCAGGACATAGCGTTGGCTA
CCCGTGATATTGCTGAAGAGCTTGGCGGCGAATGGGCTGACCGCTTCCTCGTGCTTTACGGTATCGCCGC
TCCCGATTCGCAGCGCATCGCCTTCTATCGCCTTCTTGACGAGTTCTTCTGAGCGGGACTCTGGGGTTCG
AAATGACCGACCAAGCGACGCC
